>Addgene plasmid #168418 | pTL357 | addgene full sequence | sequence record 349817 | Addgene NGS Result
CGGTGCGGGCCTCTTCGCTATTACGCCAGATCCTTTTGTTGTTTCCGGGTGTACAATATGGACTTCCTCT
TTTCTGGCAACCAAACCCATACATCGGGATTCCTATAATACCTTCGTTGGTCTCCCTAACATGTAGGTGG
CGGAGGGGAGATATACAATAGAACAGATACCAGACAAGACATAATGGGCTAAACAAGACTACACCAATTA
CACTGCCTCATTGATGGTGGTACATAACGAACTAATACTGTAGCCCTAGACTTGATAGCCATCATCATAT
CGAAGTTTCACTACCCTTTTTCCATTTGCCATCTATTGAAGTAATAATAGGCGCATGCAACTTCTTTTCT
TTTTTTTTCTTTTCTCTCTCCCCCGTTGTTGTCTCACCATATCCGCAATGACAAAAAAATGATGGAAGAC
ACTAAAGGAAAAAATTAACGACAAAGACAGCACCAACAGATGTCGTTGTTCCAGAGCTGATGAGGGGTAT
CTCGAAGCACACGAAACTTTTTCCTTCCTTCATTCACGCACACTACTCTCTAATGAGCAACGGTATACGG
CCTTCCTTCCAGTTACTTGAATTTGAAATAAAAAAAAGTTTGCTGTCTTGCTATCAAGTATAAATAGACC
TGCAATTATTAATCTTTTGTTTCCTCGTCATTGTTCTCGTTCCCTTTCTTCCTTGTTTCTTTTTCTGCAC
AATATTTCAAGCTATACCAAGCATACAATCAACTCCAAGCTTGAAGCAAGCCTCCTGAAAGATGAAGCTA
CTGTCTTCTATCGAACAAGCATGCGATATTTGCCGACTTAAAAAGCTCAAGTGCTCCAAAGAAAAACCGA
AGTGCGCCAAGTGTCTGAAGAACAACTGGGAGTGTCGCTACTCTCCCAAAACCAAAAGGTCTCCGCTGAC
TAGGGCACATCTGACAGAAGTGGAATCAAGGCTAGAAAGACTGGAACAGCTATTTCTACTGATTTTTCCT
CGAGAAGACCTTGACATGATTTTGAAAATGGATTCTTTACAGGATATAAAAGCATTGTTAACAGGATTAT
TTGTACAAGATAATGTGAATAAAGATGCCGTCACAGATAGATTGGCTTCAGTGGAGACTGATATGCCTCT
AACATTGAGACAGCATAGAATAAGTGCGACATCATCATCGGAAGAGAGTAGTAACAAAGGTCAAAGACAG
TTGACTGTATCGCCGGAATTTGTAATACGACTCACTATAGGGCGAGCCGCCATCATGGAGGAGCAGAAGC
TGATCTCAGAGGAGGACCTGCATATGGCCATGGAGGCCGAATTCATGCGCGCCGGTGGTATGCTGTGCCG
TAGCCAGGCAGCAACCGCCGTTTGTGTGCCGGGTGATGCCCGCAGCATGATTGTTAGCCGCCGCGCAGAT
CGCACCATTGCCGAAGATGCCCGCCTGGCCCATGATGTGCGCTATGCCCGTCTGGGTGCAGCAGCAAGCG
CAGGTGGTGCACGTGTTCCGAGCCGTCGTTTTGCCGCACCGCGTCAGGCATTAACACCGCCGCCGCCTCC
GCCGCCGCCGCCGCAGCCGCCGAAACAACATCGTCGCCCGCGTCGTGGTGCCGGATCCGTCGACCTGCAG
CGGCCGCATAACTAGCATAACCCCTTGGGGCCTCTAAACGGGTCTTGAGGGGTTTTTTGCGCGCTTGCAG
CCAAGCTAATTCCGGGCGAATTTCTTATGATTTATGATTTTTATTATTAAATAAGTTATAAAAAAAATAA
GTGTATACAAATTTTAAAGTGACTCTTAGGTTTTAAAACGAAAATTCTTATTCTTGAGTAACTCTTTCCT
GTAGGTCAGGTTGCTTTCTCAGGTATAGCATGAGGTCGCTCTTATTGACCACACCTCTACCGGCATGCAA
GCTTGGCGTAATCATGGTCATAGCTGTTTCCTGTGTGAAATTGTTATCCGCTCACAATTCCACACAACAT
ACGAGCCGGAAGCATAAAGTGTAAAGCCTGGGGTGCCTAATGAGTGAGCTAACTCACATTAATTGCGTTG
CGCTCACTGCCCGCTTTCCAGTCGGGAAACCTGTCGTGCCAGCTGCATTAATGAATCGGCCAACGCGCGG
GGAGAGGCGGTTTGCGTATTGGGCGCTCTTCCGCTTCCTCGCTCACTGACTCGCTGCGCTCGGTCGTTCG
GCTGCGGCGAGCGGTATCAGCTCACTCAAAGGCGGTAATACGGTTATCCACAGAATCAGGGGATAACGCA
GGAAAGAACATGTGAGCAAAAGGCCAGCAAAAGGCCAGGAACCGTAAAAAGGCCGCGTTGCTGGCGTTTT
TCCATAGGCTCCGCCCCCCTGACGAGCATCACAAAAATCGACGCTCAAGTCAGAGGTGGCGAAACCCGAC
AGGACTATAAAGATACCAGGCGTTTCCCCCTGGAAGCTCCCTCGTGCGCTCTCCTGTTCCGACCCTGCCG
CTTACCGGATACCTGTCCGCCTTTCTCCCTTCGGGAAGCGTGGCGCTTTCTCATAGCTCACGCTGTAGGT
ATCTCAGTTCGGTGTAGGTCGTTCGCTCCAAGCTGGGCTGTGTGCACGAACCCCCCGTTCAGCCCGACCG
CTGCGCCTTATCCGGTAACTATCGTCTTGAGTCCAACCCGGTAAGACACGACTTATCGCCACTGGCAGCA
GCCACTGGTAACAGGATTAGCAGAGCGAGGTATGTAGGCGGTGCTACAGAGTTCTTGAAGTGGTGGCCTA
ACTACGGCTACACTAGAAGAACAGTATTTGGTATCTGCGCTCTGCTGAAGCCAGTTACCTTCGGAAAAAG
AGTTGGTAGCTCTTGATCCGGCAAACAAACCACCGCTGGTAGCGGTGGTTTTTTTGTTTGCAAGCAGCAG
ATTACGCGCAGAAAAAAAGGATCTCAAGAAGATCCTTTGATCTTTTCTACGGGGTCTGACGCTCAGTGGA
ACGAAAACTCACGTTAAGGGATTTTGGTCATGAGATTATCAAAAAGGATCTTCACCTAGATCCTTTTAAA
TTAAAAATGAAGTTTTAAATCAATCTAAAGTATATATGAGTAACCTGAGGCTATGGCAGGGCCTGCCGCC
CCGACGTTGGCTGCGAGCCCTGGGCCTTCACCCGAACTTGGGGGGTGGGGTGGGGAAAAGGAAGAAACGC
GGGCGTATTGGCCCCAATGGGGTCTCGGTGGGGTATCGACAGAGTGCCAGCCCTGGGACCGAACCCCGCG
TTTATGAACAAACGACCCAACACCGTGCGTTTTATTCTGTCTTTTTATTGCCGTCATAGCGCGGGTTCCT
TCCGGTATTGTCTCCTTCCGTGTTTCAGTTAGCCTCCCCCTAGGGTGGGCGAAGAACTCCAGCATGAGAT
CCCCGCGCTGGAGGATCATCCAGCCGGCGTCCCGGAAAACGATTCCGAAGCCCAACCTTTCATAGAAGGC
GGCGGTGGAATCGAAATCTCGTGATGGCAGGTTGGGCGTCGCTTGGTCGGTCATTTCGAACCCCAGAGTC
CCGCTCAGAAGAACTCGTCAAGAAGGCGATAGAAGGCGATGCGCTGCGAATCGGGAGCGGCGATACCGTA
AAGCACGAGGAAGCGGTCAGCCCATTCGCCGCCAAGCTCTTCAGCAATATCACGGGTAGCCAACGCTATG
TCCTGATAGCGGTCCGCCACACCCAGCCGGCCACAGTCGATGAATCCAGAAAAGCGGCCATTTTCCACCA
TGATATTCGGCAAGCAGGCATCGCCATGAGTCACGACGAGATCCTCGCCGTCGGGCATGCTCGCCTTGAG
CCTGGCGAACAGTTCGGCTGGCGCGAGCCCCTGATGCTCTTCGTCCAGATCATCCTGATCGACAAGACCG
GCTTCCATCCGAGTACGTGCTCGCTCGATGCGATGTTTCGCTTGGTGGTCGAATGGGCAGGTAGCCGGAT
CAAGCGTATGCAGCCGCCGCATTGCATCAGCCATGATGGATACTTTCTCGGCAGGAGCAAGGTGAGATGA
CAGGAGATCCTGCCCCGGCACTTCGCCCAATAGCAGCCAGTCCCTTCCCGCTTCAGTGACAACGTCGAGC
ACAGCTGCGCAAGGAACGCCCGTCGTGGCCAGCCACGATAGCCGCGCTGCCTCGTCTTGCAGTTCATTCA
GGGCACCGGACAGGTCGGTCTTGACAAAAAGAACCGGGCGCCCCTGCGCTGACAGCCGGAACACGGCGGC
ATCAGAGCAGCCGATTGTCTGTTGTGCCCAGTCATAGCCGAATAGCCTCTCCACCCAAGCGGCCGGAGAA
CCTGCGTGCAATCCATCTTGTTCAATCATACTCTTCCTTTTTCAATATTATTGAAGCATTTATCAGGGTT
ATTGTCTCATGAGCGGATACATATTTGAATGTATTTAGAAAAATAAACAAATAGGGGTTCCGCGCACATT
TCCCCGAAAAGTGCCACCTGAACGAAGCATCTGTGCTTCATTTTGTAGAACAAAAATGCAACGCGAGAGC
GCTAATTTTTCAAACAAAGAATCTGAGCTGCATTTTTACAGAACAGAAATGCAACGCGAAAGCGCTATTT
TACCAACGAAGAATCTGTGCTTCATTTTTGTAAAACAAAAATGCAACGCGAGAGCGCTAATTTTTCAAAC
AAAGAATCTGAGCTGCATTTTTACAGAACAGAAATGCAACGCGAGAGCGCTATTTTACCAACAAAGAATC
TATACTTCTTTTTTGTTCTACAAAAATGCATCCCGAGAGCGCTATTTTTCTAACAAAGCATCTTAGATTA
CTTTTTTTCTCCTTTGTGCGCTCTATAATGCAGTCTCTTGATAACTTTTTGCACTGTAGGTCCGTTAAGG
TTAGAAGAAGGCTACTTTGGTGTCTATTTTCTCTTCCATAAAAAAAGCCTGACTCCACTTCCCGCGTTTA
CTGATTACTAGCGAAGCTGCGGGTGCATTTTTTCAAGATAAAGGCATCCCCGATTATATTCTATACCGAT
GTGGATTGCGCATACTTTGTGAACAGAAAGTGATAGCGTTGATGATTCTTCATTGGTCAGAAAATTATGA
ACGGTTTCTTCTATTTTGTCTCTATATACTACGTATAGGAAATGTTTACATTTTCGTATTGTTTTCGATT
CACTCTATGAATAGTTCTTACTACAATTTTTTTGTCTAAAGAGTAATACTAGAGATAAACATAAAAAATG
TAGAGGTCGAGTTTAGATGCAAGTTCAAGGAGCGAAAGGTGGATGGGTAGGTTATATAGGGATATAGCAC
AGAGATATATAGCAAAGAGATACTTTTGAGCAATGTTTGTGGAAGCGGTATTCGCAATATTTTAGTAGCT
CGTTACAGTCCGGTGCGTTTTTGGTTTTTTGAAAGTGCGTCTTCAGAGCGCTTTTGGTTTTCAAAAGCGC
TCTGAAGTTCCTATACTTTCTAGAGAATAGGAACTTCGGAATAGGAACTTCAAAGCGTTTCCGAAAACGA
GCGCTTCCGAAAATGCAACGCGAGCTGCGCACATACAGCTCACTGTTCACGTCGCACCTATATCTGCGTG
TTGCCTGTATATATATATACATGAGAAGAACGGCATAGTGCGTGTTTATGCTTAAATGCGTACTTATATG
CGTCTATTTATGTAGGATGAAAGGTAGTCTAGTACCTCCTGTGATATTATCCCATTCCATGCGGGGTATC
GTATGCTTCCTTCAGCACTACCCTTTAGCTGTTCTATATGCTGCCACTCCTCAATTGGATTAGTCTCATC
CTTCAATGCTATCATTTCCTTTGATATTGGATCATACTAAGAAACCATTATTATCATGACATTAACCTAT
AAAAATAGGCGTATCACGAGGCCCTTTCGTCTCGCGCGTTTCGGTGATGACGGTGAAAACCTCTGACACA
TGCAGCTCCCGGAGACGGTCACAGCTTGTCTGTAAGCGGATGCCGGGAGCAGACAAGCCCGTCAGGGCGC
GTCAGCGGGTGTTGGCGGGTGTCGGGGCTGGCTTAACTATGCGGCATCAGAGCAGATTGTACTGAGAGTG
CACCATAGATCAACGACATTACTATATATATAATATAGGAAGCATTTAATAGAACAGCATCGTAATATAT
GTGTACTTTGCAGTTATGACGCCAGATGGCAGTAGTGGAAGATATTCTTTATTGAAAAATAGCTTGTCAC
CTTACGTACAATCTTGATCCGGAGCTTTTCTTTTTTTGCCGATTAAGAATTAATTCGGTCGAAAAAAGAA
AAGGAGAGGGCCAAGAGGGAGGGCATTGGTGACTATTGAGCACGTGAGTATACGTGATTAAGCACACAAA
GGCAGCTTGGAGTATGTCTGTTATTAATTTCACAGGTAGTTCTGGTCCATTGGTGAAAGTTTGCGGCTTG
CAGAGCACAGAGGCCGCAGAATGTGCTCTAGATTCCGATGCTGACTTGCTGGGTATTATATGTGTGCCCA
ATAGAAAGAGAACAATTGACCCGGTTATTGCAAGGAAAATTTCAAGTCTTGTAAAAGCATATAAAAATAG
TTCAGGCACTCCGAAATACTTGGTTGGCGTGTTTCGTAATCAACCTAAGGAGGATGTTTTGGCTCTGGTC
AATGATTACGGCATTGATATCGTCCAACTGCATGGAGATGAGTCGTGGCAAGAATACCAAGAGTTCCTCG
GTTTGCCAGTTATTAAAAGACTCGTATTTCCAAAAGACTGCAACATACTACTCAGTGCAGCTTCACAGAA
ACCTCATTCGTTTATTCCCTTGTTTGATTCAGAAGCAGGTGGGACAGGTGAACTTTTGGATTGGAACTCG
ATTTCTGACTGGGTTGGAAGGCAAGAGAGCCCCGAAAGCTTACATTTTATGTTAGCTGGTGGACTGACGC
CAGAAAATGTTGGTGATGCGCTTAGATTAAATGGCGTTATTGGTGTTGATGTAAGCGGAGGTGTGGAGAC
AAATGGTGTAAAAGACTCTAACAAAATAGCAAATTTCGTCAAAAATGCTAAGAAATAGGTTATTACTGAG
TAGTATTTATTTAAGTATTGTTTGTGCACTTGCCGATCTATGCGGTGTGAAATACCGCACAGATGCGTAA
GGAGAAAATACCGCATCAGGAAATTGTAAGCGTTAATATTTTGTTAAAATTCGCGTTAAATTTTTGTTAA
ATCAGCTCATTTTTTAACCAATAGGCCGAAATCGGCAAAATCCCTTATAAATCAAAAGAATAGACCGAGA
TAGGGT
[37 nt withheld, positions 7217-7253]
AAAGAACGTGGACTCCAACGTCAAAGG
[49 nt withheld, positions 7281-7329]
T
[91 nt withheld, positions 7331-7421]
G
[124 nt withheld, positions 7423-7546]
CCATTCGCCATTCAGGCTGCGCAACTGTTGGGAAGGGCGAT
Features (pLannotate 1.2.2; 23 found; start..end, strand, type, name):
     30..734     +  promoter       ADH1 promoter: S. cerevisiae ADH1; promoter for alcohol dehydrogenase 1
    762..1202    +  CDS            GAL4 DNA binding domain: DNA binding domain of the GAL4 transcriptional activator; Saccharomyces cerevisiae GAL4 (truncated)
   1213..1231    +  promoter       T7 promoter: promoter for bacteriophage T7 RNA polymerase
   1622..1669    +  terminator     T7 terminator: transcription terminator for bacteriophage T7 RNA polymerase
   1696..1883    +  terminator     ADH1 terminator: S. cerevisiae ADH1; transcription terminator for the S. cerevisiae alcohol dehydrogenase 1 (ADH1) gene
   1931..1947    -  protein_bind   lac operator: The lac repressor binds to the lac operator to inhibit transcription in E. coli. This inhibition can be relieved by adding lactose or isopropyl-β-D-thiogalactopyranoside (IPTG). lac repressor encoded by lacI
   1955..1985    -  promoter       lac promoter: promoter for the E. coli lac operon
   2000..2021    -  protein_bind   CAP binding site: CAP binding activates transcription in the presence of cAMP. E. coli catabolite activator protein
   2034..2126    -  CDS            lacI (fragment): lac repressor; lacI; The lac repressor binds to the lac operator to inhibit transcription in E. coli. This inhibition can be relieved by adding lactose or isopropyl-β-D-thiogalactopyranoside (IPTG).
   2309..2897    -  rep_origin     ori: high-copy-number ColE1/pMB1/pBR322/pUC origin of replication
   3119..3135    +  polyA_signal   bGH poly(A) signal (fragment): bovine growth hormone polyadenylation signal
   3226..3273    -  polyA_signal   HSV TK poly(A) signal: herpes simplex virus thymidine kinase polyadenylation signal (Cole and Stacy, 1985)
   3332..3484    -  CDS            ble (fragment): BLE_KLEPN - Experimental evidence at protein level: Swiss-Prot protein existence level 1. Binding protein with a strong affinity to the bleomycin family of antibiotics. Binds to CL990; an antimitotic-antibiotic compound. From Klebsiella pneumoniae.
   3505..4299    -  CDS            NeoR/KanR: aminoglycoside phosphotransferase from Tn5; aph(3')-II (or nptII); confers resistance to neomycin, kanamycin, and G418 (Geneticin®)
   4300..4404    -  promoter       AmpR promoter: bla
   4431..5773    -  rep_origin     2μ ori: yeast 2μ plasmid origin of replication
   5841..5876    +  CDS            rop (fragment): Rop protein, which maintains plasmids at low copy number; rop
   5978..6027    +  misc_feature   bom (fragment): basis of mobility region from pBR322
   6166..6313    +  promoter       TRP1 promoter: S. cerevisiae TRP1
   6314..6988    +  CDS            TRP1: phosphoribosylanthranilate isomerase, required for tryptophan biosynthesis; S. cerevisiae TRP1; yeast auxotrophic marker
   7039..7090    +  misc_feature   bom (fragment): basis of mobility region from pBR322
   7118..7546    -  rep_origin     f1 ori (sequence partly withheld): f1 bacteriophage origin of replication; arrow indicates direction of (+) strand synthesis
   7550..29      -  CDS            lacZα (fragment) (across the origin): LacZα fragment of β-galactosidase; lacZ fragment
