[The description below was written by a language model from this plasmid's Addgene catalogue record and pLannotate feature annotations shown in this document.]
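Description:
pTL357 is a yeast two-hybrid "bait" plasmid built on the pGBKT7 backbone and carrying OsaHPP07, an insert from rice (Oryza sativa). It is an E. coli–yeast shuttle vector. In bacteria it replicates from a high-copy ColE1/pUC-type origin and is selected with kanamycin through the Tn5 NeoR/KanR gene, which is driven by an AmpR (bla) promoter. In Saccharomyces cerevisiae it is maintained episomally by the 2μ origin and selected by tryptophan prototrophy through the TRP1 marker and its own promoter. An f1 origin is also present, along with several small backbone remnants (lac promoter/operator, lacI, lacZα, rop, bom, ble and poly(A) fragments) that have no evident role in the construct's function.

The expression cassette uses the yeast ADH1 promoter to drive the GAL4 DNA-binding domain. This is followed by a T7 promoter, the cloning region, and then the T7 and ADH1 terminators. pLannotate did not annotate the insert itself, but an unannotated gap of roughly 390 nt between the T7 promoter and T7 terminator is where OsaHPP07 would be expected to sit, presumably in frame with the GAL4 DNA-binding domain. The record does not state the cloning method or the exact fusion junctions. In this arrangement the fusion protein binds GAL4-responsive reporter promoters in yeast. The reporters are activated only when the fusion interacts with a partner fused to an activation domain on a companion prey plasmid. The T7 promoter additionally permits in vitro transcription of the insert. The associated publication concerns a conserved blast fungus effector and its host-target binding spectrum, which suggests the plasmid was used to test effector binding to this rice protein.
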