Addgene plasmid #168418: pTL357
Purpose: pGBKT7 yeast two-hybrid plasmid
Depositing lab: Sophien Kamoun. Depositing organization: Sainsbury Laboratory, Norwich. Publication: A single amino acid polymorphism in a conserved effector of the multihost blast fungus pathogen expands host-target binding spectrum. Bentham AR, Petit-Houdenot Y, Win J, Chuma I, Terauchi R, Banfield MJ, Kamoun S, Langner T. PLoS Pathog. 2021 Nov 10;17(11):e1009957. doi: 10.1371/journal.ppat.1009957. eCollection 2021 Nov. PubMed 34758051.
Backbone
  Vector backbone: pGBKT7
  Vector type: Yeast Expression
Growth in bacteria
  Bacterial resistance: Kanamycin, 50 μg/mL
  Growth temperature: 37°C
  Growth strain: DH5alpha
  Copy number: High Copy
Gene/Insert
  Gene/Insert name: OsaHPP07
  Species: Oryza sativa
  Cloning method: Unknown
Terms and licenses: Academic/Nonprofit Terms; Industry Terms: Not Available to Industry
How to cite: pTL357 was a gift from Sophien Kamoun (Addgene plasmid # 168418 ; http://n2t.net/addgene:168418 ; RRID:Addgene_168418)
