>Addgene plasmid #168418 | pTL357 | depositor partial sequence | sequence record 326518 | insert
GAATTCATGCGCGCCGGTGGTATGCTGTGCCGTAGCCAGGCAGCAACCGCCGTTTGTGTGCCGGGTGATG
CCCGCAGCATGATTGTTAGCCGCCGCGCAGATCGCACCATTGCCGAAGATGCCCGCCTGGCCCATGATGT
GCGCTATGCCCGTCTGGGTGCAGCAGCAAGCGCAGGTGGTGCACGTGTTCCGAGCCGTCGTTTTGCCGCA
CCGCGTCAGGCATTAACACCGCCGCCGCCTCCGCCGCCGCCGCCGCAGCCGCCGAAACAACATCGTCGCC
CGCGTCGTGGTGCCGGATCC
